>Addgene plasmid #141074 | pKmyc-Borg3 | depositor full sequence | sequence record 275732 | pKmyc-Borg3 sequence 5196 bps
TTCGAGCTCGCCCGACATTGATTATTGACTAGTTATTAATAGTAATCAATTACGGGGTCATTAGTTCATA
GCCCATATATGGAGTTCCGCGTTACATAACTTACGGTAAATGGCCCGCCTGGCTGACCGCCCAACGACCC
CCGCCCATTGACGTCAATAATGACGTATGTTCCCATAGTAACGCCAATAGGGACTTTCCATTGACGTCAA
TGGGTGGACTATTTACGGTAAACTGCCCACTTGGCAGTACATCAAGTGTATCATATGCCAAGTACGCCCC
CTATTGACGTCAATGACGGTAAATGGCCCGCCTGGCATTATGCCCAGTACATGACCTTATGGGACTTTCC
TACTTGGCAGTACATCTACGTATTAGTCATCGCTATTACCATGGTGATGCGGTTTTGGCAGTACATCAAT
GGGCGTGGATAGCGGTTTGACTCACGGGGATTTCCAAGTCTCCACCCCATTGACGTCAATGGGAGTTTGT
TTTGGCACCAAAATCAACGGGACTTTCCAAAATGTCGTAACAACTCCGCCCCATTGACGCAAATGGGCGG
TAGGCGTGTACGGTGGGAGGTCTATATAAGCAGAGCTCGTTTAGTGAACCGTCAGATCGCCTGGAGACGC
CATCCACGCTGTTTTGACCTCCATAGAAGACACCGGGACCGATCCAGCCTCCGCGGCCGGGAACGGTGCA
TTGGAACGCGGATTCCCCGTGCCAAGAGTGACGTAAGTACCGCCTATAGAGTCTATAGGCCCACCCCCTT
GGCTTCGTTAGAACGCGGCTACAATTAATACATAACCTTATGTATCATACACATACGATTTAGGTGACAC
TATAGAATAACATCCACTTTGCCTTTCTCTCCACAGGTGTCCACTCCCAGGTCCAACTGCACCTCGGTTC
TAAGCTTCTGCAGGTCGACATGGAACAGAAACTCATCTCTGAAGAGGATCTGTCTAGAGGATCCATGCCG
GTAATGAAGCAGCTGGGCCCTGCACAACCCAAGAAGCGGCTGGATCGCGGAGCACTCTCGATCTCAGCAC
CCCTCGGAGACTTCAGGCACACATTGCACGTGGGACGCGGTGGCGACGCCTTCGGGGACACCTCATTCCT
GAGTCGCCACGGGGGCGGTCCGCCTCCCGAGCCTGGAGCCCCACCGGTTGTGGCCCCACATTCTGTCGCT
CCACCTGCAGCCCCACAGCCCCCTGTGGCTGTGCCTTCACCTGCGGACCCGCTGCTGTCTTTCCACCTGG
ACCTGGGCCCCTCTATGCTGGACGCGGTGTTAGGCGTCATGGACGCGGAGCGCAGCGAGACAACAGCCAC
CAAGCCCGATGGGGATGCCCACCCTAGAGTGCAGCACCCCAAGACCCGCTGCTGCTCAAATGCTGACCTC
CAGCTGGACGACGTCATCGGTCTGTAGGAATTCATCGATGGCCGCCATGGCCCAACTTGTTTATTGCAGC
TTATAATGGTTACAAATAAAGCAATAGCATCACAAATTTCACAAATAAAGCATTTTTTTCACTGCATTCT
AGTTGTGGTTTGTCCAAACTCATCAATGTATCTTATCATGTCTGGATCGATCGGGAATTAATTCGGCGCA
GCACCATGGCCTGAAATAACCTCTGAAAGAGGAACTTGGTTAGGTACCTTCTGAGGCGGAAAGAACCAGC
TGTGGAATGTGTGTCAGTTAGGGTGTGGAAAGTCCCCAGGCTCCCCAGCAGGCAGAAGTATGCAAAGCAT
GCATCTCAATTAGTCAGCAACCAGGTGTGGAAAGTCCCCAGGCTCCCCAGCAGGCAGAAGTATGCAAAGC
ATGCATCTCAATTAGTCAGCAACCATAGTCCCGCCCCTAACTCCGCCCATCCCGCCCCTAACTCCGCCCA
GTTCCGCCCATTCTCCGCCCCATGGCTGACTAATTTTTTTTATTTATGCAGAGGCCGAGGCCGCCTCGGC
CTCTGAGCTATTCCAGAAGTAGTGAGGAGGCTTTTTTGGAGGCCTAGGCTTTTGCAAAAAGCTGTTAACA
GCTTGGCACTGGCCGTCGTTTTACAACGTCGTGACTGGGAAAACCCTGGCGTTACCCAACTTAATCGCCT
TGCAGCACATCCCCCCTTCGCCAGCTGGCGTAATAGCGAAGAGGCCCGCACCGATCGCCCTTCCCAACAG
TTGCGTAGCCTGAATGGCGAATGGCGCCTGATGCGGTATTTTCTCCTTACGCATCTGTGCGGTATTTCAC
ACCGCATA
[142 nt withheld, positions 2249-2390]
C
[141 nt withheld, positions 2392-2532]
CCTTTGACGTTGGAGTCCACGTTCTTT
[37 nt withheld, positions 2560-2596]
ACCCTATCTCGGGCTATTCTTTTGATTTATAAGGGATTTTGCCGATTTCGGCCTATTGGTTAAAAAATGA
GCTGATTTAACAAAAATTTAACGCGAATTTTAACAAAATATTAACGTTTACAATTTTATGGTGCACTCTC
AGTACAATCTGCTCTGATGCCGCATAGTTAAGCCAACTCCGCTATCGCTACGTGACTGGGTCATGGCTGC
GCCCCGACACCCGCCAACACCCGCTGACGCGCCCTGACGGGCTTGTCTGCTCCCGGCATCCGCTTACAGA
CAAGCTGTGACCGTCTCCGGGAGCTGCATGTGTCAGAGGTTTTCACCGTCATCACCGAAACGCGCGAGGC
AGTATTCTTGAAGACGAAAGGGCCTCGTGATACGCCTATTTTTATAGGTTAATGTCATGATAATAATGGT
TTCTTAGACGTCAGGTGGCACTTTTCGGGGAAATGTGCGCGGAACCCCTATTTGTTTATTTTTCTAAATA
CATTCAAATATGTATCCGCTCATGAGACAATAACCCTGATAAATGCTTCAATAATATTGAAAAAGGAAGA
GTATGAGTATTCAACATTTCCGTGTCGCCCTTATTCCCTTTTTTGCGGCATTTTGCCTTCCTGTTTTTGC
TCACCCAGAAACGCTGGTGAAAGTAAAAGATGCTGAAGATCAGTTGGGTGCACGAGTGGGTTACATCGAA
CTGGATCTCAACAGCGGTAAGATCCTTGAGAGTTTTCGCCCCGAAGAACGTTTTCCAATGATGAGCACTT
TTAAAGTTCTGCTATGTGGCGCGGTATTATCCCGTATTGACGCCGGGCAAGAGCAACTCGGTCGCCGCAT
ACACTATTCTCAGAATGACTTGGTTGAGTACTCACCAGTCACAGAAAAGCATCTTACGGATGGCATGACA
GTAAGAGAATTATGCAGTGCTGCCATAACCATGAGTGATAACACTGCGGCCAACTTACTTCTGACAACGA
TCGGAGGACCGAAGGAGCTAACCGCTTTTTTGCACAACATGGGGGATCATGTAACTCGCCTTGATCGTTG
GGAACCGGAGCTGAATGAAGCCATACCAAACGACGAGCGTGACACCACGATGCCTGTAGCAATGGCAACA
ACGTTGCGCAAACTATTAACTGGCGAACTACTTACTCTAGCTTCCCGGCAACAATTAATAGACTGGATGG
AGGCGGATAAAGTTGCAGGACCACTTCTGCGCTCGGCCCTTCCGGCTGGCTGGTTTATTGCTGATAAATC
TGGAGCCGGTGAGCGTGGGTCTCGCGGTATCATTGCAGCACTGGGGCCAGATGGTAAGCCCTCCCGTATC
GTAGTTATCTACACGACGGGGAGTCAGGCAACTATGGATGAACGAAATAGACAGATCGCTGAGATAGGTG
CCTCACTGATTAAGCATTGGTAACTGTCAGACCAAGTTTACTCATATATACTTTAGATTGATTTAAAACT
TCATTTTTAATTTAAAAGGATCTAGGTGAAGATCCTTTTTGATAATCTCATGACCAAAATCCCTTAACGT
GAGTTTTCGTTCCACTGAGCGTCAGACCCCGTAGAAAAGATCAAAGGATCTTCTTGAGATCCTTTTTTTC
TGCGCGTAATCTGCTGCTTGCAAACAAAAAAACCACCGCTACCAGCGGTGGTTTGTTTGCCGGATCAAGA
GCTACCAACTCTTTTTCCGAAGGTAACTGGCTTCAGCAGAGCGCAGATACCAAATACTGTCCTTCTAGTG
TAGCCGTAGTTAGGCCACCACTTCAAGAACTCTGTAGCACCGCCTACATACCTCGCTCTGCTAATCCTGT
TACCAGTGGCTGCTGCCAGTGGCGATAAGTCGTGTCTTACCGGGTTGGACTCAAGACGATAGTTACCGGA
TAAGGCGCAGCGGTCGGGCTGAACGGGGGGTTCGTGCACACAGCCCAGCTTGGAGCGAACGACCTACACC
GAACTGAGATACCTACAGCGTGAGCATTGAGAAAGCGCCACGCTTCCCGAAGGGAGAAAGGCGGACAGGT
ATCCGGTAAGCGGCAGGGTCGGAACAGGAGAGCGCACGAGGGAGCTTCCAGGGGGAAACGCCTGGTATCT
TTATAGTCCTGTCGGGTTTCGCCACCTCTGACTTGAGCGTCGATTTTTGTGATGCTCGTCAGGGGGGCGG
AGCCTATGGAAAAACGCCAGCAACGCGGCCTTTTTACGGTTCCTGGCCTTTTGCTGGCCTTTTGCTCACA
TGTTCTTTCCTGCGTTATCCCCTGATTCTGTGGATAACCGTATTACCGCCTTTGAGTGAGCTGATACCGC
TCGCCGCAGCCGAACGACCGAGCGCAGCGAGTCAGTGAGCGAGGAAGCGGAAGAGCGCCCAATACGCAAA
CCGCCTCTCCCCGCGCGTTGGCCGATTCATTAATGCAGCTGGCACGACAGGTTTCCCGACTGGAAAGCGG
GCAGTGAGCGCAACGCAATTAATGTGAGTTACCTCACTCATTAGGCACCCCAGGCTTTACACTTTATGCT
TCCGGCTCGTATGTTGTGTGGAATTGTGAGCGGATAACAATTTCACACAGGAAACAGCTATGACCATGAT
TACGAATTAA
Features (pLannotate 1.2.2; 20 found; start..end, strand, type, name):
     14..393     +  enhancer       CMV enhancer: human cytomegalovirus immediate early enhancer
    394..597     +  promoter       CMV promoter: human cytomegalovirus (CMV) immediate early promoter
    733..776     +  intron         CMV intron (fragment): modified intron A from human cytomegalovirus
    828..846     +  promoter       SP6 promoter: promoter for bacteriophage SP6 RNA polymerase
    850..887     +  CDS            IgH signal sequence (fragment): signal sequence from the mouse immunoglobulin heavy chain variable region
    936..962     +  CDS            3xMyc (fragment): 3 tandem Myc epitope tags
    975..1424    +  CDS            Cdc42ep5: BORG3_MOUSE - Also known as Borg3, Cep5. Experimental evidence at protein level: Swiss-Prot protein existence level 1. Probably involved in the organization of the actin cytoskeleton. May act downstream of CDC42 to induce actin filament assembly leading to cell shape changes. Induces pseudopodia formation in fibroblasts. Inhibits MAPK8 independently of CDC42 binding. Controls septin organization and this effect is negatively regulated by CDC42. From Mus musculus (Mouse).
   1454..1588    +  polyA_signal   SV40 poly(A) signal: SV40 polyadenylation signal
   1661..2018    +  promoter       SV40 promoter: SV40 enhancer and early promoter
   2037..2191    +  CDS            lacZα (fragment): LacZα fragment of β-galactosidase; lacZ fragment
   2197..2248    -  misc_feature   bom (fragment): basis of mobility region from pBR322
   2267..2647    +  rep_origin     M13 ori (sequence partly withheld): M13 bacteriophage origin of replication; arrow indicates direction of (+) strand synthesis
   2909..2948    -  CDS            rop (fragment): Rop protein, which maintains plasmids at low copy number; rop
   3054..3158    +  promoter       AmpR promoter: bla
   3159..4019    +  CDS            AmpR: β-lactamase; bla; confers resistance to ampicillin, carbenicillin, and related antibiotics
   4190..4778    +  rep_origin     ori: high-copy-number ColE1/pMB1/pBR322/pUC origin of replication
   4961..5053    +  CDS            lacI (fragment): lac repressor; lacI; The lac repressor binds to the lac operator to inhibit transcription in E. coli. This inhibition can be relieved by adding lactose or isopropyl-β-D-thiogalactopyranoside (IPTG).
   5066..5087    +  protein_bind   CAP binding site: CAP binding activates transcription in the presence of cAMP. E. coli catabolite activator protein
   5102..5132    +  promoter       lac promoter: promoter for the E. coli lac operon
   5140..5156    +  protein_bind   lac operator: The lac repressor binds to the lac operator to inhibit transcription in E. coli. This inhibition can be relieved by adding lactose or isopropyl-β-D-thiogalactopyranoside (IPTG). lac repressor encoded by lacI
