>Addgene plasmid #141074 | pKmyc-Borg3 | addgene full sequence | sequence record 304649 | Addgene NGS Result
TTCGAGCTCGCCCGACATTGATTATTGACTAGTTATTAATAGTAATCAATTACGGGGTCATTAGTTCATA
GCCCATATATGGAGTTCCGCGTTACATAACTTACGGTAAATGGCCCGCCTGGCTGACCGCCCAACGACCC
CCGCCCATTGACGTCAATAATGACGTATGTTCCCATAGTAACGCCAATAGGGACTTTCCATTGACGTCAA
TGGGTGGAGTATTTACGGTAAACTGCCCACTTGGCAGTACATCAAGTGTATCATATGCCAAGTACGCCCC
CTATTGACGTCAATGACGGTAAATGGCCCGCCTGGCATTATGCCCAGTACATGACCTTATGGGACTTTCC
TACTTGGCAGTACATCTACGTATTAGTCATCGCTATTACCATGGTGATGCGGTTTTGGCAGTACATCAAT
GGGCGTGGATAGCGGTTTGACTCACGGGGATTTCCAAGTCTCCACCCCATTGACGTCAATGGGAGTTTGT
TTTGGCACCAAAATCAACGGGACTTTCCAAAATGTCGTAACAACTCCGCCCCATTGACGCAAATGGGCGG
TAGGCGTGTACGGTGGGAGGTCTATATAAGCAGAGCTCGTTTAGTGAACCGTCAGATCGCCTGGAGACGC
CATCCACGCTGTTTTGACCTCCATAGAAGACACCGGGACCGATCCAGCCTCCGCGGCCGGGAACGGTGCA
TTGGAACGCGGATTCCCCGTGCCAAGAGTGACGTAAGTACCGCCTATAGAGTCTATAGGCCCACCCCCTT
GGCTTCGTTAGAACGCGGCTACAATTAATACATAACCTTATGTATCATACACATACGATTTAGGTGACAC
TATAGAATAACATCCACTTTGCCTTTCTCTCCACAGGTGTCCACTCCCAGGTCCAACTGCACCTCGGTTC
TAAGCTTCTGCAGGTCGACATGGAACAGAAACTCATCTCTGAAGAGGATCTGTCTAGAGGATCCATGCCG
GTAATGAAGCAGCTGGGCCCTGCACAACCCAAGAAGCGGCTGGATCGCGGAGCACTCTCGATCTCAGCAC
CCCTCGGAGACTTCAGGCACACATTGCACGTGGGACGCGGTGGCGACGCCTTCGGGGACACCTCATTCCT
GAGTCGCCACGGGGGCGGTCCGCCTCCCGAGCCTGGAGCCCCACCGGTTGTGGCCCCACATTCTGTCGCT
CCACCTGCAGCCCCACAGCCCCCTGTGGCTGTGCCTTCACCTGCGGACCCGCTGCTGTCTTTCCACCTGG
ACCTGGGCCCCTCTATGCTGGACGCGGTGTTAGGCGTCATGGACGCGGAGCGCAGCGAGACAACAGCCAC
CAAGCCCGATGGGGATGCCCACCCTAGAGTGCAGCACCCCAAGACCCGCTGCTGCTCAAATGCTGACCTC
CAGCTGGACGACGTCATCGGTCTGTAGGAATTCAATCGATGGCCGCCATGGCCCAACTTGTTTATTGCAG
CTTATAATGGTTACAAATAAAGCAATAGCATCACAAATTTCACAAATAAAGCATTTTTTTCACTGCATTC
TAGTTGTGGTTTGTCCAAACTCATCAATGTATCTTATCATGTCTGGATCGGGAATTAATTCGGCGCAGCA
CCATGGCCTGAAATAACCTCTGAAAGAGGAACTTGGTTAGGTACCTTCTGAGGCGGAAAGAACCAGCTGT
GGAATGTGTGTCAGTTAGGGTGTGGAAAGTCCCCAGGCTCCCCAGCAGGCAGAAGTATGCAAAGCATGCA
TCTCAATTAGTCAGCAACCAGGTGTGGAAAGTCCCCAGGCTCCCCAGCAGGCAGAAGTATGCAAAGCATG
CATCTCAATTAGTCAGCAACCATAGTCCCGCCCCTAACTCCGCCCATCCCGCCCCTAACTCCGCCCAGTT
CCGCCCATTCTCCGCCCCATGGCTGACTAATTTTTTTTATTTATGCAGAGGCCGAGGCCGCCTCGGCCTC
TGAGCTATTCCAGAAGTAGTGAGGAGGCTTTTTTGGAGGCCTAGGCTTTTGCAAAAAGCTGTTAACAGCT
TGGCACTGGCCGTCGTTTTACAACGTCGTGACTGGGAAAACCCTGGCGTTACCCAACTTAATCGCCTTGC
AGCACATCCCCCTTTCGCCAGCTGGCGTAATAGCGAAGAGGCCCGCACCGATCGCCCTTCCCAACAGTTG
CGCAGCCTGAATGGCGAATGGCGCCTGATGCGGTATTTTCTCCTTACGCATCTGTGCGGTATTTCACACC
GCATA
[142 nt withheld, positions 2246-2387]
C
[141 nt withheld, positions 2389-2529]
CCTTTGACGTTGGAGTCCACGTTCTTT
[37 nt withheld, positions 2557-2593]
ACCCTATCTCGGGCTATTCTTTTGATTTATAAGGGATTTTGCCGATTTCGGCCTATTGGTTAAAAAATGA
GCTGATTTAACAAAAATTTAACGCGAATTTTAACAAAATATTAACGTTTACAATTTTATGGTGCACTCTC
AGTACAATCTGCTCTGATGCCGCATAGTTAAGCCAGCCCCGACACCCGCCAACACCCGCTGACGCGCCCT
GACGGGCTTGTCTGCTCCCGGCATCCGCTTACAGACAAGCTGTGACCGTCTCCGGGAGCTGCATGTGTCA
GAGGTTTTCACCGTCATCACCGAAACGCGCGAGACGAAAGGGCCTCGTGATACGCCTATTTTTATAGGTT
AATGTCATGATAATAATGGTTTCTTAGACGTCAGGTGGCACTTTTCGGGGAAATGTGCGCGGAACCCCTA
TTTGTTTATTTTTCTAAATACATTCAAATATGTATCCGCTCATGAGACAATAACCCTGATAAATGCTTCA
ATAATATTGAAAAAGGAAGAGTATGAGTATTCAACATTTCCGTGTCGCCCTTATTCCCTTTTTTGCGGCA
TTTTGCCTTCCTGTTTTTGCTCACCCAGAAACGCTGGTGAAAGTAAAAGATGCTGAAGATCAGTTGGGTG
CACGAGTGGGTTACATCGAACTGGATCTCAACAGCGGTAAGATCCTTGAGAGTTTTCGCCCCGAAGAACG
TTTTCCAATGATGAGCACTTTTAAAGTTCTGCTATGTGGCGCGGTATTATCCCGTATTGACGCCGGGCAA
GAGCAACTCGGTCGCCGCATACACTATTCTCAGAATGACTTGGTTGAGTACTCACCAGTCACAGAAAAGC
ATCTTACGGATGGCATGACAGTAAGAGAATTATGCAGTGCTGCCATAACCATGAGTGATAACACTGCGGC
CAACTTACTTCTGACAACGATCGGAGGACCGAAGGAGCTAACCGCTTTTTTGCACAACATGGGGGATCAT
GTAACTCGCCTTGATCGTTGGGAACCGGAGCTGAATGAAGCCATACCAAACGACGAGCGTGACACCACGA
TGCCTGTAGCAATGGCAACAACGTTGCGCAAACTATTAACTGGCGAACTACTTACTCTAGCTTCCCGGCA
ACAATTAATAGACTGGATGGAGGCGGATAAAGTTGCAGGACCACTTCTGCGCTCGGCCCTTCCGGCTGGC
TGGTTTATTGCTGATAAATCTGGAGCCGGTGAGCGTGGGTCTCGCGGTATCATTGCAGCACTGGGGCCAG
ATGGTAAGCCCTCCCGTATCGTAGTTATCTACACGACGGGGAGTCAGGCAACTATGGATGAACGAAATAG
ACAGATCGCTGAGATAGGTGCCTCACTGATTAAGCATTGGTAACTGTCAGACCAAGTTTACTCATATATA
CTTTAGATTGATTTAAAACTTCATTTTTAATTTAAAAGGATCTAGGTGAAGATCCTTTTTGATAATCTCA
TGACCAAAATCCCTTAACGTGAGTTTTCGTTCCACTGAGCGTCAGACCCCGTAGAAAAGATCAAAGGATC
TTCTTGAGATCCTTTTTTTCTGCGCGTAATCTGCTGCTTGCAAACAAAAAAACCACCGCTACCAGCGGTG
GTTTGTTTGCCGGATCAAGAGCTACCAACTCTTTTTCCGAAGGTAACTGGCTTCAGCAGAGCGCAGATAC
CAAATACTGTTCTTCTAGTGTAGCCGTAGTTAGGCCACCACTTCAAGAACTCTGTAGCACCGCCTACATA
CCTCGCTCTGCTAATCCTGTTACCAGTGGCTGCTGCCAGTGGCGATAAGTCGTGTCTTACCGGGTTGGAC
TCAAGACGATAGTTACCGGATAAGGCGCAGCGGTCGGGCTGAACGGGGGGTTCGTGCACACAGCCCAGCT
TGGAGCGAACGACCTACACCGAACTGAGATACCTACAGCGTGAGCTATGAGAAAGCGCCACGCTTCCCGA
AGGGAGAAAGGCGGACAGGTATCCGGTAAGCGGCAGGGTCGGAACAGGAGAGCGCACGAGGGAGCTTCCA
GGGGGAAACGCCTGGTATCTTTATAGTCCTGTCGGGTTTCGCCACCTCTGACTTGAGCGTCGATTTTTGT
GATGCTCGTCAGGGGGGCGGAGCCTATGGAAAAACGCCAGCAACGCGGCCTTTTTACGGTTCCTGGCCTT
TTGCTGGCCTTTTGCTCACATGTTCTTTCCTGCGTTATCCCCTGATTCTGTGGATAACCGTATTACCGCC
TTTGAGTGAGCTGATACCGCTCGCCGCAGCCGAACGACCGAGCGCAGCGAGTCAGTGAGCGAGGAAGCGG
AAGAGCGCCCAATACGCAAACCGCCTCTCCCCGCGCGTTGGCCGATTCATTAATGCAGCTGGCACGACAG
GTTTCCCGACTGGAAAGCGGGCAGTGAGCGCAACGCAATTAATGTGAGTTAGCTCACTCATTAGGCACCC
CAGGCTTTACACTTTATGCTTCCGGCTCGTATGTTGTGTGGAATTGTGAGCGGATAACAATTTCACACAG
GAAACAGCTATGACATGATTACGAATTAA
Features (pLannotate 1.2.2; 21 found; start..end, strand, type, name):
     14..393     +  enhancer       CMV enhancer: human cytomegalovirus immediate early enhancer
    394..597     +  promoter       CMV promoter: human cytomegalovirus (CMV) immediate early promoter
    733..776     +  intron         CMV intron (fragment): modified intron A from human cytomegalovirus
    828..846     +  promoter       SP6 promoter: promoter for bacteriophage SP6 RNA polymerase
    850..887     +  CDS            IgH signal sequence (fragment): signal sequence from the mouse immunoglobulin heavy chain variable region
    936..962     +  CDS            3xMyc (fragment): 3 tandem Myc epitope tags
    975..1424    +  CDS            Cdc42ep5: BORG3_MOUSE - Also known as Borg3, Cep5. Experimental evidence at protein level: Swiss-Prot protein existence level 1. Probably involved in the organization of the actin cytoskeleton. May act downstream of CDC42 to induce actin filament assembly leading to cell shape changes. Induces pseudopodia formation in fibroblasts. Inhibits MAPK8 independently of CDC42 binding. Controls septin organization and this effect is negatively regulated by CDC42. From Mus musculus (Mouse).
   1455..1589    +  polyA_signal   SV40 poly(A) signal: SV40 polyadenylation signal
   1658..2015    +  promoter       SV40 promoter: SV40 enhancer and early promoter
   2034..2188    +  CDS            lacZα (fragment): LacZα fragment of β-galactosidase; lacZ fragment
   2194..2245    -  misc_feature   bom (fragment): basis of mobility region from pBR322
   2264..2644    +  rep_origin     M13 ori (sequence partly withheld): M13 bacteriophage origin of replication; arrow indicates direction of (+) strand synthesis
   2720..2769    -  misc_feature   bom (fragment): basis of mobility region from pBR322
   2871..2906    -  CDS            rop (fragment): Rop protein, which maintains plasmids at low copy number; rop
   3001..3105    +  promoter       AmpR promoter: bla
   3106..3966    +  CDS            AmpR: β-lactamase; bla; confers resistance to ampicillin, carbenicillin, and related antibiotics
   4137..4725    +  rep_origin     ori: high-copy-number ColE1/pMB1/pBR322/pUC origin of replication
   4908..5000    +  CDS            lacI (fragment): lac repressor; lacI; The lac repressor binds to the lac operator to inhibit transcription in E. coli. This inhibition can be relieved by adding lactose or isopropyl-β-D-thiogalactopyranoside (IPTG).
   5013..5034    +  protein_bind   CAP binding site: CAP binding activates transcription in the presence of cAMP. E. coli catabolite activator protein
   5049..5079    +  promoter       lac promoter: promoter for the E. coli lac operon
   5087..5103    +  protein_bind   lac operator: The lac repressor binds to the lac operator to inhibit transcription in E. coli. This inhibition can be relieved by adding lactose or isopropyl-β-D-thiogalactopyranoside (IPTG). lac repressor encoded by lacI
