[The description below was written by a language model from this plasmid's Addgene catalogue record and pLannotate feature annotations shown in this document.]
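Description:
pKmyc-Borg3 is a mammalian expression plasmid built on the pKmyc backbone that produces mouse Borg3 (Cdc42ep5) with an N-terminal Myc epitope tag. It is propagated in E. coli as a high-copy plasmid through a ColE1/pUC-type origin and selected with ampicillin via the β-lactamase gene. The record lists no selectable marker for mammalian cells, so it is suited to transient transfection rather than drug selection of stable lines.

Expression is driven by the human cytomegalovirus immediate-early enhancer and promoter, followed by a short fragment of CMV intron A and an SP6 phage promoter, which serves as the sequencing primer site and could in principle support in vitro transcription. Downstream lies a short Myc tag sequence (annotated as a partial match to a 3xMyc element, consistent with a single epitope), then the roughly 450 bp Borg3 coding sequence, cloned between BamHI and EcoRI sites that remain intact, and an SV40 polyadenylation signal. A small fragment annotated as an IgH signal sequence sits ahead of the tag; the record does not indicate that it has any function. The rest of the backbone carries an SV40 enhancer/early promoter region, an M13 origin for single-stranded DNA production, and remnants of lacZα, lacI, rop, bom and lac promoter/operator elements left over from earlier cloning vectors.

Two sequence records exist, a 5,196 nt depositor sequence and a 5,142 nt sequencing result. They differ slightly in the backbone but share the same expression cassette. Borg3 is a Cdc42 effector implicated in actin and septin organization, and the plasmid is used to express the tagged protein for detection with anti-Myc antibodies in such studies.
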