Addgene plasmid #141074: pKmyc-Borg3
Purpose: Expresses Borg3 (Cdc42ep5) in mammalian cells
Depositing lab: Ian Macara. Depositing organization: Vanderbilt University. Publication: Borg proteins control septin organization and are negatively regulated by Cdc42. Joberty G, Perlungher RR, Sheffield PJ, Kinoshita M, Noda M, Haystead T, Macara IG. Nat Cell Biol. 2001 Oct;3(10):861-6. doi: 10.1038/ncb1001-861. PubMed 11584266.
Backbone
  Vector backbone: pKmyc
  Backbone manufacturer: None
  Backbone size w/o insert (bp): 4730
  Total vector size (bp): 5196
  Vector type: Mammalian Expression
  Selectable markers: None
Growth in bacteria
  Bacterial resistance: Ampicillin, 100 μg/mL
  Growth temperature: 37°C
  Growth strain: DH5alpha
  Copy number: High Copy
Gene/Insert
  Gene/Insert name: Borg3 (alt name: Cdc42ep5)
  Species: M. musculus (mouse)
  Insert size (bp): 453
  GenBank ID: AF164119 NM_021454
  Entrez Gene: Cdc42ep5 (a.k.a. 1700027J19Rik, 2010007O02Rik, Borg3, C85526, CEP5)
  Promoter: CMV
  Tag / fusion protein: Myc (N terminal on insert)
  Cloning method: Restriction Enzyme; 5′ cloning site BamH1 (not destroyed); 3′ cloning site EcoR1 (not destroyed)
  Sequencing primers: 5′ SP6
Terms and licenses: Academic/Nonprofit Terms; Industry Terms: Not Available to Industry
How to cite: pKmyc-Borg3 was a gift from Ian Macara (Addgene plasmid # 141074 ; http://n2t.net/addgene:141074 ; RRID:Addgene_141074)
